>Addgene plasmid #44136 | p6672 MSCV-IP N-HAonly 52E6 | addgene partial sequence | sequence record 63239 | pLXSN5 5'-CCCTTGAACCTCCTCGTTCGACC-3'
CCTTTTCGCCCTCCTCCTTCTCTGGCGCCGGAATTAGATCTGCCACCATGCTCGATGGAGGATACCCATA
CGATGTTCCAGATTACGCTGCTCGAGGTTATCAAACAAGTTTGTACAAAAAAGTTGGCTTTGAGGATCCA
GCAACACGACCCCGGACCCTGCACGAATTGTGTGAGGTGCTGGAAGAATCGGTGCATGAAATAAGGCTGC
AGTGTGTGCAGTGCAAAAAAGAGCTACAACGAAGAGAGGTATACAAGTTTCTATTTACAGATTTACGAAT
AGTATATAGAGACAATAATCCATATGGCGTGTGTATTATGTGCCTACGCTTTTTATCTAAGATAAGTGAA
TATAGGCATTATCAATATTCACTGTATGGGAAAACATTAGAAGAGAGGGTAAAAAAACCATTAAGTGAAA
TAACTATTAGATGTATAATTTGTCAAACGCCATTATGTCCTGAAGAAAAAGAAAGACATGTTAATGCAAA
CAAGCGATTTCATAATATTATGGGTCGTTGGACAGGGCGCTGTTCAGAGTGTTGGAGACCCCGACCTGTG
ACCCAAGTGTAATACCCAACTTTCTTGTACAAAGTGGTTCGATAACGAATTCCGCCCCCCCCCCCTAACG
TTACTGGCCGAAGCCGCTTGGAATAAG
