[The description below was written by a language model from this plasmid's Addgene catalogue record.]
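Description:
p6672 MSCV-IP N-HAonly 52E6 is a murine stem cell virus (MSCV)-based retroviral vector for expressing an HA-tagged E6 protein of human papillomavirus type 52 in mammalian cells. The backbone, MSCV-IP N-HAonly, is about 8.1 kb, and the insert of roughly 500 bp brings the total to about 8.6 kb. The plasmid is propagated in E. coli under ampicillin selection. The record does not state the bacterial origin of replication, and the copy number is listed as unknown.

The HPV52 E6 open reading frame was introduced by Gateway recombination and is transcribed from the MSCV long terminal repeat, which acts as the promoter once the vector is integrated as a provirus. An HA epitope encoded by the backbone is fused to the N terminus of E6. The viral ORF lacks its own initiating ATG, so translation can begin only at the tag, ensuring that all E6 protein produced carries the epitope rather than a mixture of tagged and untagged species. Downstream, an IRES drives translation of the puromycin resistance protein from the same transcript, which links drug selection to expression of the E6 message and allows stable transduced populations to be selected.

As a retroviral transfer vector, it would be packaged into virus particles using packaging functions supplied in trans and then used to transduce target cells. The associated work surveyed host cell proteins that interact with E6 proteins from diverse papillomavirus types, consistent with use of the HA tag for detection and affinity purification of E6 complexes. No feature table was provided, so details of individual elements are limited to the catalogue fields.
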