Addgene plasmid #44136: p6672 MSCV-IP N-HAonly 52E6
Depositing lab: Peter Howley. Depositing organization: Harvard Medical School. Publication: Comprehensive analysis of host cellular interactions with human papillomavirus E6 proteins identifies new E6 binding partners and reflects viral diversity. White EA, Kramer RE, Tan MJ, Hayes SD, Harper JW, Howley PM. J Virol. 2012 Dec;86(24):13174-86. doi: 10.1128/JVI.02172-12. Epub 2012 Sep 26. PubMed 23015706.
Backbone
  Vector backbone: MSCV-IP N-HAonly
  Backbone size w/o insert (bp): 8100
  Total vector size (bp): 8600
  Modifications to backbone: Retroviral vector for HA-tagged HPV52 E6 expression. No starting ATG in viral ORF, translation begins from tag only. Puro resistance protein expressed from an IRES.
  Vector type: Mammalian Expression, Retroviral
  Selectable markers: Puromycin
Growth in bacteria
  Bacterial resistance: Ampicillin, 100 μg/mL
  Growth temperature: 37°C
  Growth strain: DH5alpha
  Copy number: Unknown
Gene/Insert
  Gene/Insert name: HPV52 E6
  Species: HPV52
  Insert size (bp): 500
  Promoter: MSCV LTR
  Tag / fusion protein: HA (N terminal on backbone)
  Cloning method: Gateway Cloning
  Sequencing primers: 5′ 5' CTACATCGTGACCTGGGAAGC 3'
Resource information
  A portion of this plasmid was derived from a plasmid made by: From Wayne Lancaster at Wayne State.
Terms and licenses: Academic/Nonprofit Terms; Industry Terms: Not Available to Industry
How to cite: p6672 MSCV-IP N-HAonly 52E6 was a gift from Peter Howley (Addgene plasmid # 44136 ; http://n2t.net/addgene:44136 ; RRID:Addgene_44136)
